Addgene plasmid #244836: pEM1_Euk_2NLS-WT ( LbCas12a)-2NLS
Purpose: Mammalian expression of wild-type LbCas12a with 2xSV40 NLS at N-terminus and 2xSV40 at C-terminus
Depositing lab: Jennifer Doudna. Depositing organization: University of California, Berkeley. Publication: Directed evolution expands CRISPR-Cas12a genome-editing capacity. Ma E, Chen K, Shi H, Wasko KM, Esain-Garcia I, Trinidad MI, Zhou K, Ye J, Doudna JA. Nucleic Acids Res. 2025 Jul 8;53(13):gkaf649. doi: 10.1093/nar/gkaf649. PubMed 40671523.
Backbone
  Vector backbone: p2CT
  Vector type: Mammalian Expression, CRISPR
Growth in bacteria
  Bacterial resistance: Ampicillin, 100 μg/mL
  Growth temperature: 37°C
  Growth strain: DH5alpha
  Copy number: High Copy
Gene/Insert
  Gene/Insert name: LbCas12a
  Species: Lachnospiraceae bacterium
  Promoter: T7
  Tag / fusion protein: 2xSV40 NLS (N terminal on insert)
  Cloning method: Gibson Cloning
Terms and licenses: Academic/Nonprofit Terms; Industry Terms: Not Available to Industry
How to cite: pEM1_Euk_2NLS-WT ( LbCas12a)-2NLS was a gift from Jennifer Doudna (Addgene plasmid # 244836 ; http://n2t.net/addgene:244836 ; RRID:Addgene_244836)
