[The description below was written by a language model from this plasmid's Addgene catalogue record and pLannotate feature annotations shown in this document.]
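Description:
pEM1_Euk_2NLS-WT (LbCas12a)-2NLS is a mammalian expression plasmid for wild-type LbCas12a, the Cas12a nuclease from Lachnospiraceae bacterium. According to the catalogue, two SV40 nuclear localization signals are fused at the N-terminus and two more at the C-terminus. It is propagated in E. coli as a high-copy plasmid through a ColE1/pUC-type origin and selected with ampicillin via the β-lactamase gene. The sequenced record is 8,681 nt.

The catalogue fields and the annotated sequence disagree on some points. The record lists p2CT as the backbone and T7 as the promoter, but the feature table shows no T7 promoter. Instead it shows a CAG-type cassette: CMV immediate-early enhancer, chicken β-actin promoter and a chimeric β-actin/β-globin intron, followed by a fragment of a multiple cloning site. Downstream lies a rabbit β-globin polyadenylation signal. This arrangement gives strong constitutive Pol II expression in mammalian cells, which fits the stated purpose.

The roughly 3.7 kb stretch between the cloning site and the 3′ elements carries no annotation and presumably holds the Cas12a open reading frame. Neither the nuclease nor any SV40 NLS was called by the software, whereas a bipartite nucleoplasmin NLS is annotated near the 3′ end of that region. The short "HBB" hits are most likely globin-derived flanking sequence rather than expressed coding regions. The backbone also contains an SV40 origin with a promoter fragment, an SV40 poly(A) signal, and lac promoter/operator remnants.

No guide RNA cassette is annotated, so a crRNA would have to be supplied separately. In the associated directed-evolution study, the construct plausibly served as the wild-type comparator for genome editing in mammalian cells, though the record does not state this.
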