Features (pLannotate 1.2.2; 19 found; start..end, strand, type, name):
    171..1031    -  CDS            AmpR: β-lactamase; bla; confers resistance to ampicillin, carbenicillin, and related antibiotics
   1032..1136    -  promoter       AmpR promoter: bla
   1167..1546    +  enhancer       CMV enhancer: human cytomegalovirus immediate early enhancer
   1548..1823    +  promoter       chicken β-actin promoter: No description available
   1824..2840    +  intron         chimeric intron: chimera between introns from chicken β-actin and rabbit β-globin
   2838..2894    +  CDS            HBB (fragment): HBB_LEPEU - Experimental evidence at protein level: Swiss-Prot protein existence level 1. Involved in oxygen transport from the lung to the various peripheral tissues. From Lepus europaeus (European hare).
   2889..2925    +  misc_feature   MCS (fragment): multiple cloning site
   6689..6736    +  CDS            nucleoplasmin NLS: bipartite nuclear localization signal from nucleoplasmin
   6788..6859    +  CDS            HBB (fragment): HBB_PONPY - Experimental evidence at transcript level: Swiss-Prot protein existence level 2. Involved in oxygen transport from the lung to the various peripheral tissues. From Pongo pygmaeus (Bornean orangutan).
   6930..6985    +  polyA_signal   β-globin poly(A) signal: rabbit β-globin polyadenylation signal (Gil and Proudfoot, 1987)
   7370..7386    -  protein_bind   lac operator: The lac repressor binds to the lac operator to inhibit transcription in E. coli. This inhibition can be relieved by adding lactose or isopropyl-β-D-thiogalactopyranoside (IPTG). lac repressor encoded by lacI
   7394..7424    -  promoter       lac promoter: promoter for the E. coli lac operon
   7439..7460    -  protein_bind   CAP binding site: CAP binding activates transcription in the presence of cAMP. E. coli catabolite activator protein
   7473..7512    -  CDS            lacI (fragment): lac repressor; lacI; The lac repressor binds to the lac operator to inhibit transcription in E. coli. This inhibition can be relieved by adding lactose or isopropyl-β-D-thiogalactopyranoside (IPTG).
   7519..7541    +  promoter       SV40 promoter (fragment): SV40 enhancer and early promoter
   7565..7700    +  rep_origin     SV40 ori: SV40 origin of replication
   7720..7854    +  polyA_signal   SV40 poly(A) signal: SV40 polyadenylation signal
   7856..7910    -  CDS            lacI (fragment): lac repressor; lacI; The lac repressor binds to the lac operator to inhibit transcription in E. coli. This inhibition can be relieved by adding lactose or isopropyl-β-D-thiogalactopyranoside (IPTG).
   8093..8681    -  rep_origin     ori: high-copy-number ColE1/pMB1/pBR322/pUC origin of replication
>Addgene plasmid #244836 | pEM1_Euk_2NLS-WT ( LbCas12a)-2NLS | addgene full sequence | sequence record 486527 | Addgene NGS Result
GAAGATCCTTTGATCTTTTCTACGGGGTCTGACGCTCAGTGGAACGAAAACTCACGTTAAGGGATTTTGG
TCATGAGATTATCAAAAAGGATCTTCACCTAGATCCTTTTAAATTAAAAATGAAGTTTTAAATCAATCTA
AAGTATATATGAGTAAACTTGGTCTGACAGTTACCAATGCTTAATCAGTGAGGCACCTATCTCAGCGATC
TGTCTATTTCGTTCATCCATAGTTGCCTGACTCCCCGTCGTGTAGATAACTACGATACGGGAGGGCTTAC
CATCTGGCCCCAGTGCTGCAATGATACCGCGAGACCCACGCTCACCGGCTCCAGATTTATCAGCAATAAA
CCAGCCAGCCGGAAGGGCCGAGCGCAGAAGTGGTCCTGCAACTTTATCCGCCTCCATCCAGTCTATTAAT
TGTTGCCGGGAAGCTAGAGTAAGTAGTTCGCCAGTTAATAGTTTGCGCAACGTTGTTGCCATTGCTACAG
GCATCGTGGTGTCACGCTCGTCGTTTGGTATGGCTTCATTCAGCTCCGGTTCCCAACGATCAAGGCGAGT
TACATGATCCCCCATGTTGTGCAAAAAAGCGGTTAGCTCCTTCGGTCCTCCGATCGTTGTCAGAAGTAAG
TTGGCCGCAGTGTTATCACTCATGGTTATGGCAGCACTGCATAATTCTCTTACTGTCATGCCATCCGTAA
GATGCTTTTCTGTGACTGGTGAGTACTCAACCAAGTCATTCTGAGAATAGTGTATGCGGCGACCGAGTTG
CTCTTGCCCGGCGTCAATACGGGATAATACCGCGCCACATAGCAGAACTTTAAAAGTGCTCATCATTGGA
AAACGTTCTTCGGGGCGAAAACTCTCAAGGATCTTACCGCTGTTGAGATCCAGTTCGATGTAACCCACTC
GTGCACCCAACTGATCTTCAGCATCTTTTACTTTCACCAGCGTTTCTGGGTGAGCAAAAACAGGAAGGCA
AAATGCCGCAAAAAAGGGAATAAGGGCGACACGGAAATGTTGAATACTCATACTCTTCCTTTTTCAATAT
TATTGAAGCATTTATCAGGGTTATTGTCTCATGAGCGGATACATATTTGAATGTATTTAGAAAAATAAAC
AAATAGGGGTTCCGCGCACATTTCCCCGAAAAGTGCCACCTGGGTCGACATTGATTATTGACTAGTTATT
AATAGTAATCAATTACGGGGTCATTAGTTCATAGCCCATATATGGAGTTCCGCGTTACATAACTTACGGT
AAATGGCCCGCCTGGCTGACCGCCCAACGACCCCCGCCCATTGACGTCAATAATGACGTATGTTCCCATA
GTAACGCCAATAGGGACTTTCCATTGACGTCAATGGGTGGAGTATTTACGGTAAACTGCCCACTTGGCAG
TACATCAAGTGTATCATATGCCAAGTACGCCCCCTATTGACGTCAATGACGGTAAATGGCCCGCCTGGCA
TTATGCCCAGTACATGACCTTATGGGACTTTCCTACTTGGCAGTACATCTACGTATTAGTCATCGCTATT
ACCATGGTCGAGGTGAGCCCCACGTTCTGCTTCACTCTCCCCATCTCCCCCCCCTCCCCACCCCCAATTT
TGTATTTATTTATTTTTTAATTATTTTGTGCAGCGATGGGGGCGGGGGGGGGGGGGGCGCGCGCCAGGCG
GGGCGGGGCGGGGCGAGGGGCGGGGCGGGGCGAGGCGGAGAGGTGCGGCGGCAGCCAATCAGAGCGGCGC
GCTCCGAAAGTTTCCTTTTATGGCGAGGCGGCGGCGGCGGCGGCCCTATAAAAAGCGAAGCGCGCGGCGG
GCGGGAGTCGCTGCGCGCTGCCTTCGCCCCGTGCCCCGCTCCGCCGCCGCCTCGCGCCGCCCGCCCCGGC
TCTGACTGACCGCGTTACTCCCACAGGTGAGCGGGCGGGACGGCCCTTCTCCTCCGGGCTGTAATTAGCG
CTTGGTTTAATGACGGCTTGTTTCTTTTCTGTGGCTGCGTGAAAGCCTTGAGGGGCTCCGGGAGGGCCCT
TTGTGCGGGGGGAGCGGCTCGGGGGGTGCGTGCGTGTGTGTGTGCGTGGGGAGCGCCGCGTGCGGCTCCG
CGCTGCCCGGCGGCTGTGAGCGCTGCGGGCGCGGCGCGGGGCTTTGTGCGCTCCGCAGTGTGCGCGAGGG
GAGCGCGGCCGGGGGCGGTGCCCCGCGGTGCGGGGGGGGCTGCGAGGGGAACAAAGGCTGCGTGCGGGGT
GTGTGCGTGGGGGGGTGAGCAGGGGGTGTGGGCGCGTCGGTCGGGCTGCAACCCCCCCTGCACCCCCCTC
CCCGAGTTGCTGAGCACGGCCCGGCTTCGGGTGCGGGGCTCCGTACGGGGCGTGGCGCGGGGCTCGCCGT
GCCGGGCGGGGGGTGGCGGCAGGTGGGGGTGCCGGGCGGGGCGGGGCCGCCTCGGGCCGGGGAGGGCTCG
GGGGAGGGGCGCGGCGGCCCCCGGAGCGCCGGCGGCTGTCGAGGCGCGGCGAGCCGCAGCCATTGCCTTT
TATGGTAATCGTGCGAGAGGGCGCAGGGACTTCCTTTGTCCCAAATCTGTGCGGAGCCGAAATCTGGGAG
GCGCCGCCGCACCCCCTCTAGCGGGCGCGGGGCGAAGCGGTGCGGCGCCGGCAGGAAGGAAATGGGCGGG
GAGGGCCTTCGTGCGTCGCCGCGCCGCCGTCCCCTTCTCCCTCTCCAGCCTCGGGGCTGTCCGCGGGGGG
ACGGCTGCCTTCGGGGGGGACGGGGCAGGGCGGGGTTCGGCTTCTGGCGTGTGACCGGCGGCTCTAGAGC
CTCTGCTAACCATGTTCATGCCTTCTTCTTTTTCCTACAGCTCCTGGGCAACGTGCTGGTTATTGTGCTG
TCTCATCATTTTGGCAAAGAATTCTGCAGTCGACGGTACCGCGGGCCCGGGATCCACCGGTCGCCACCAT
GGGCCCAAAGAAAAAGAGGAAAGTCGGCAGTGGACCTAAAAAGAAACGAAAGGTTGGGTCAGGTTCTAGC
AAGCTGGAAAAATTTACCAACTGTTACAGCCTGAGCAAAACCCTGAGGTTCAAGGCCATCCCCGTGGGCA
AGACCCAAGAGAACATCGATAACAAGAGACTGCTGGTCGAGGATGAGAAGCGTGCAGAGGACTACAAGGG
CGTGAAGAAGCTCCTGGATCGGTACTACCTGAGTTTCATCAACGACGTGCTGCACAGCATCAAGCTGAAG
AACCTGAACAACTACATCAGCCTGTTTAGAAAGAAAACCAGAACCGAAAAAGAAAATAAGGAGCTGGAAA
ATCTGGAAATCAACCTGAGAAAGGAAATCGCTAAGGCCTTTAAGGGAAACGAAGGATACAAATCCCTGTT
TAAGAAAGACATCATCGAGACAATTCTGCCAGAGTTCCTGGACGACAAAGACGAGATAGCTCTTGTGAAC
AGCTTCAACGGCTTCACGACCGCCTTCACCGGATTCTTCGACAACAGGGAAAACATGTTCAGTGAGGAAG
CCAAGTCTACCAGCATCGCTTTCCGGTGCATCAATGAGAACCTGACCCGGTATATCTCTAATATGGATAT
CTTTGAAAAAGTGGACGCTATTTTCGACAAGCACGAGGTGCAGGAGATCAAGGAGAAGATCCTGAACAGC
GACTACGACGTGGAGGACTTCTTCGAGGGCGAATTTTTCAACTTCGTGCTGACACAAGAGGGCATCGACG
TTTACAACGCCATCATAGGCGGCTTCGTGACCGAGTCCGGCGAAAAGATCAAGGGCCTTAACGAGTACAT
CAACCTGTATAACCAGAAAACCAAGCAGAAGCTGCCTAAGTTCAAGCCTCTTTATAAGCAGGTCCTGAGC
GACCGGGAAAGCCTGAGCTTCTACGGCGAGGGCTACACATCTGACGAGGAAGTGCTGGAGGTCTTTCGGA
ATACCCTGAACAAGAACTCTGAGATCTTCAGCTCTATTAAGAAACTGGAAAAGCTGTTCAAGAATTTCGA
CGAGTATAGTAGCGCCGGGATCTTCGTGAAGAACGGCCCTGCCATTAGCACCATCAGCAAGGACATCTTC
GGCGAATGGAACGTTATCCGCGATAAGTGGAACGCCGAGTACGATGACATCCACCTGAAAAAGAAGGCCG
TGGTGACCGAGAAGTACGAAGATGACAGAAGAAAGAGCTTCAAAAAGATCGGCTCATTTAGCCTGGAACA
GCTGCAGGAGTACGCCGACGCCGACCTGTCCGTGGTCGAAAAGCTGAAGGAAATTATCATCCAAAAAGTG
GACGAGATCTATAAGGTGTACGGGAGCTCTGAGAAGCTGTTCGACGCCGACTTTGTGCTGGAAAAGTCAC
TGAAAAAGAACGACGCTGTGGTCGCCATCATGAAGGATCTGCTGGACTCCGTGAAGAGCTTCGAGAACTA
CATCAAGGCCTTCTTCGGCGAAGGCAAGGAGACCAACCGGGACGAGTCTTTTTACGGCGATTTCGTGCTG
GCCTACGACATCCTGCTGAAGGTGGACCACATCTACGACGCCATCAGAAACTACGTGACCCAGAAGCCCT
ACAGCAAAGACAAGTTTAAGCTGTACTTCCAGAATCCTCAGTTCATGGGAGGATGGGACAAAGACAAGGA
AACCGACTACCGGGCTACAATTCTGAGATACGGCTCTAAGTACTACCTTGCAATCATGGACAAAAAGTAT
GCCAAGTGCCTGCAGAAAATTGATAAGGATGACGTGAACGGCAACTACGAGAAGATCAACTACAAGCTCC
TGCCCGGCCCCAACAAGATGCTGCCAAAGGTGTTCTTCTCCAAAAAGTGGATGGCCTATTACAACCCTTC
TGAGGATATCCAGAAGATCTATAAGAACGGAACATTCAAGAAGGGCGATATGTTCAACCTGAATGACTGC
CACAAGCTGATCGACTTCTTTAAAGACAGCATCTCCAGATACCCTAAGTGGTCCAACGCCTACGACTTCA
ACTTCAGCGAAACAGAAAAGTACAAGGACATCGCCGGCTTCTACAGAGAGGTGGAAGAACAAGGCTACAA
GGTCAGCTTCGAGAGCGCTAGCAAGAAGGAGGTGGACAAGCTGGTGGAGGAGGGAAAGCTGTACATGTTC
CAGATCTACAACAAGGATTTCAGCGACAAGAGCCACGGCACACCTAACCTGCACACCATGTATTTCAAGC
TGCTGTTTGACGAGAACAACCATGGCCAGATCCGGCTGTCTGGCGGCGCCGAACTGTTCATGCGGAGAGC
CTCTTTGAAGAAGGAAGAGCTGGTGGTGCACCCTGCCAATAGCCCTATCGCCAACAAGAACCCAGATAAC
CCAAAGAAAACCACCACACTGAGCTACGACGTGTACAAAGATAAGAGATTCAGCGAGGATCAGTACGAGC
TGCATATCCCTATCGCCATCAATAAGTGTCCTAAAAACATCTTCAAGATCAATACCGAGGTGCGGGTGTT
GCTGAAGCACGACGATAACCCTTACGTGATCGGAATCGACAGGGGCGAGAGAAACCTGCTGTACATCGTG
GTGGTGGACGGCAAGGGCAATATCGTGGAGCAATACAGCCTGAATGAGATCATCAACAATTTCAACGGCA
TCCGCATAAAAACAGATTACCACTCTCTGCTGGATAAGAAAGAGAAAGAGCGGTTTGAGGCCAGACAGAA
CTGGACCAGCATCGAGAATATCAAAGAGTTAAAGGCCGGCTACATCAGCCAGGTGGTGCACAAAATCTGC
GAGCTGGTGGAAAAGTACGACGCTGTGATCGCCCTTGAGGATCTAAACAGCGGCTTTAAGAACAGCAGAG
TGAAGGTAGAAAAGCAGGTGTATCAGAAGTTCGAGAAGATGCTCATCGATAAGCTGAACTACATGGTGGA
TAAGAAAAGCAACCCCTGCGCCACAGGCGGAGCTCTGAAGGGCTACCAGATCACCAACAAATTCGAGAGC
TTTAAGAGCATGTCGACCCAGAATGGTTTCATCTTTTACATCCCCGCCTGGCTCACCTCAAAGATCGATC
CCAGCACAGGCTTCGTCAACCTGCTGAAAACCAAGTACACCAGCATCGCCGATAGCAAGAAGTTTATCTC
GTCCTTCGACAGAATCATGTACGTGCCCGAGGAGGACCTGTTCGAGTTCGCCCTGGACTACAAGAACTTC
TCCCGGACAGATGCCGACTACATTAAGAAGTGGAAGCTGTACAGCTACGGAAACAGGATCAGAATCTTTA
GAAACCCCAAAAAGAACAACGTATTCGATTGGGAGGAAGTGTGCCTGACCTCGGCCTACAAGGAGCTGTT
CAACAAGTACGGCATCAACTACCAGCAGGGCGACATCCGGGCCCTGCTCTGTGAACAGAGCGACAAGGCT
TTCTACAGCAGCTTCATGGCCCTGATGAGCCTGATGCTGCAGATGAGAAACAGCATCACAGGAAGAACAG
ACGTGGACTTTCTGATCTCTCCTGTGAAGAACAGCGACGGCATCTTCTACGACAGCAGAAACTATGAAGC
CCAGGAGAACGCGATCCTGCCTAAGAACGCAGACGCCAACGGCGCCTACAATATCGCCAGAAAGGTGCTG
TGGGCCATTGGCCAGTTCAAGAAGGCTGAAGATGAGAAACTGGATAAAGTGAAGATCGCCATCTCCAACA
AGGAATGGCTGGAATACGCCCAGACCAGCGTGAAGCACAAAAGGCCGGCGGCCACGAAAAAGGCCGGCCA
GGCAAAAAAGAAAAAGGGATCCTCTGGTGGTTCTCCCAAGAAGAAGAGGAAAGTCTAAAGCGGCCGCACT
CCTCAGGTGCAGGCTGCCTATCAGAAGGTGGTGGCTGGTGTGGCCAATGCCCTGGCTCACAAATACCACT
GAGATCTTTTTCCCTCTGCCAAAAATTATGGGGACATCATGAAGCCCCTTGAGCATCTGACTTCTGGCTA
ATAAAGGAAATTTATTTTCATTGCAATAGTGTGTTGGAATTTTTTGTGTCTCTCACTCGGAAGGACATAT
GGGAGGGCAAATCATTTAAAACATCAGAATGAGTATTTGGTTTAGAGTTTGGCAACATATGCCCATATGC
TGGCTGCCATGAACAAAGGTTGGCTATAAAGAGGTCATCAGTATATGAAACAGCCCCCTGCTGTCCATTC
CTTATTCCATAGAAAAGCCTTGACTTGAGGTTAGATTTTTTTTATATTTTGTTTTGTGTTATTTTTTTCT
TTAACATCCCTAAAATTTTCCTTACATGTTTTACTAGCCAGATTTTTCCTCCTCTCCTGACTACTCCCAG
TCATAGCTGTCCCTCTTCTCTTATGGAGATCCCTCGACCTGCAGCCCAAGCTTGGCGTAATCATGGTCAT
AGCTGTTTCCTGTGTGAAATTGTTATCCGCTCACAATTCCACACAACATACGAGCCGGAAGCATAAAGTG
TAAAGCCTGGGGTGCCTAATGAGTGAGCTAACTCACATTAATTGCGTTGCGCTCACTGCCCGCTTTCCAG
TCGGGAAACCTGTCGTGCCAGCGGATCCGCATCTCAATTAGTCAGCAACCATAGTCCCGCCCCTAACTCC
GCCCATCCCGCCCCTAACTCCGCCCAGTTCCGCCCATTCTCCGCCCCATGGCTGACTAATTTTTTTTATT
TATGCAGAGGCCGAGGCCGCCTCGGCCTCTGAGCTATTCCAGAAGTAGTGAGGAGGCTTTTTTGGAGGCC
TAGGCTTTTGCAAAAAGCTAACTTGTTTATTGCAGCTTATAATGGTTACAAATAAAGCAATAGCATCACA
AATTTCACAAATAAAGCATTTTTTTCACTGCATTCTAGTTGTGGTTTGTCCAAACTCATCAATGTATCTT
ATCATGTCTGGATCCGCTGCATTAATGAATCGGCCAACGCGCGGGGAGAGGCGGTTTGCGTATTGGGCGC
TCTTCCGCTTCCTCGCTCACTGACTCGCTGCGCTCGGTCGTTCGGCTGCGGCGAGCGGTATCAGCTCACT
CAAAGGCGGTAATACGGTTATCCACAGAATCAGGGGATAACGCAGGAAAGAACATGTGAGCAAAAGGCCA
GCAAAAGGCCAGGAACCGTAAAAAGGCCGCGTTGCTGGCGTTTTTCCATAGGCTCCGCCCCCCTGACGAG
CATCACAAAAATCGACGCTCAAGTCAGAGGTGGCGAAACCCGACAGGACTATAAAGATACCAGGCGTTTC
CCCCTGGAAGCTCCCTCGTGCGCTCTCCTGTTCCGACCCTGCCGCTTACCGGATACCTGTCCGCCTTTCT
CCCTTCGGGAAGCGTGGCGCTTTCTCATAGCTCACGCTGTAGGTATCTCAGTTCGGTGTAGGTCGTTCGC
TCCAAGCTGGGCTGTGTGCACGAACCCCCCGTTCAGCCCGACCGCTGCGCCTTATCCGGTAACTATCGTC
TTGAGTCCAACCCGGTAAGACACGACTTATCGCCACTGGCAGCAGCCACTGGTAACAGGATTAGCAGAGC
GAGGTATGTAGGCGGTGCTACAGAGTTCTTGAAGTGGTGGCCTAACTACGGCTACACTAGAAGAACAGTA
TTTGGTATCTGCGCTCTGCTGAAGCCAGTTACCTTCGGAAAAAGAGTTGGTAGCTCTTGATCCGGCAAAC
AAACCACCGCTGGTAGCGGTGGTTTTTTTGTTTGCAAGCAGCAGATTACGCGCAGAAAAAAAGGATCTCA
A
